Addgene plasmid #35555: pcDNA Flag-RARalpha
Depositing lab: Jonathan Kurie & Harish Srinivas. Depositing organization: University of Texas MD Anderson Cancer Center. Publication: c-Jun N-terminal kinase contributes to aberrant retinoid signaling in lung cancer cells by phosphorylating and inducing proteasomal degradation of retinoic acid receptor alpha. Srinivas H, Juroske DM, Kalyankrishna S, Cody DD, Price RE, Xu XC, Narayanan R, Weigel NL, Kurie JM. Mol Cell Biol. 2005 Feb;25(3):1054-69. 10.1128/MCB.25.3.1054-1069.2005 PubMed 15657432.
Backbone
  Vector backbone: pcDNA 6
  Vector type: Mammalian Expression
Growth in bacteria
  Bacterial resistance: Ampicillin, 100 μg/mL
  Growth temperature: 37°C
  Growth strain: DH5alpha
  Copy number: High Copy
Gene/Insert
  Gene/Insert name: RARalpha
  Species: H. sapiens (human)
  Insert size (bp): 1386
  Entrez Gene: RARA (a.k.a. NR1B1, RAR, RARalpha)
  Tag / fusion protein: His (N terminal on backbone); Flag (N terminal on backbone)
Terms and licenses: Academic/Nonprofit Terms; Industry Terms: Not Available to Industry
How to cite: pcDNA Flag-RARalpha was a gift from Jonathan Kurie & Harish Srinivas (Addgene plasmid # 35555 ; http://n2t.net/addgene:35555 ; RRID:Addgene_35555)
