[The description below was written by a language model from this plasmid's Addgene catalogue record and pLannotate feature annotations shown in this document.]
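Description:
pcDNA Flag-RARalpha is a mammalian expression plasmid of about 6.9 kb that drives production of epitope-tagged human retinoic acid receptor alpha (RARA, also called NR1B1). The catalogue lists the backbone as pcDNA 6. It is maintained in E. coli through a high-copy ColE1/pUC-type origin and the β-lactamase (AmpR) gene, and it also carries an f1 origin for single-stranded DNA production. The sequenced record shows an SV40 early promoter driving a neomycin/kanamycin phosphotransferase gene, followed by an SV40 polyadenylation signal. This cassette would allow G418 selection of stable mammalian transfectants. pcDNA6 vectors normally carry blasticidin selection, so the annotated marker appears more typical of a pcDNA3-type backbone, a discrepancy the record does not explain.

The expression cassette uses the human CMV immediate-early enhancer and promoter, with a T7 promoter downstream that could support in vitro transcription. The open reading frame begins with a composite N-terminal leader from the backbone: a His-tag region (annotated as a short fragment), the T7 gene 10 leader, the Xpress epitope with its enterokinase site, and a 3xFLAG tag. This leader is followed by the roughly 1.4 kb RARA coding sequence, and the bovine growth hormone polyadenylation signal terminates the transcript. A few other short annotated fragments, such as the truncated HIV-1 LTR, lacI and ble, are probably partial matches or backbone remnants rather than functional parts.

The tags allow detection, immunoprecipitation or affinity purification of the receptor from transfected cells. The associated publication concerns JNK-mediated phosphorylation and proteasomal degradation of RARα in lung cancer cells, so the plasmid suits studies of receptor modification, stability and retinoid signalling.
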