Features (pLannotate 1.2.2; 24 found; start..end, strand, type, name):
    122..501     +  enhancer       CMV enhancer: human cytomegalovirus immediate early enhancer
    502..705     +  promoter       CMV promoter: human cytomegalovirus (CMV) immediate early promoter
    701..734     +  LTR            5' LTR (truncated) (fragment): truncated 5' long terminal repeat (LTR) from HIV-1
    750..768     +  promoter       T7 promoter: promoter for bacteriophage T7 RNA polymerase
    819..839     +  CDS            capTEV™ (fragment): composite tag for in vivo biotinylation, TEV protease cleavage, and 6xHis tagging
    840..872     +  CDS            T7 tag (gene 10 leader): leader peptide from bacteriophage T7 gene 10 promotes efficient translation in E. coli
    876..899     +  CDS            Xpress™ tag: Xpress™ epitope tag, including an enterokinase recognition and cleavage site
    912..977     +  CDS            3xFLAG: three tandem FLAG® epitope tags, followed by an enterokinase cleavage site
    996..2378    +  CDS            RARA: RARA_HUMAN - Also known as NR1B1. Experimental evidence at protein level: Swiss-Prot protein existence level 1. Receptor for retinoic acid (PubMed:19850744, PubMed:16417524, PubMed:20215566). Retinoic acid receptors bind as heterodimers to their target response elements in response to their ligands, all-trans or 9- cis retinoic acid, and regulate gene expression in various biological processes (PubMed:28167758). The RXR/RAR heterodimers bind to the retinoic acid response elements (RARE) composed of tandem 5'-AGGTCA-3' sites known as DR1-DR5 (PubMed:28167758). In the absence of ligand, the RXR-
   2425..2649    +  polyA_signal   bGH poly(A) signal: bovine growth hormone polyadenylation signal
   2653..2674    +  promoter       SV40 promoter (fragment): SV40 enhancer and early promoter
   2695..3123    +  rep_origin     f1 ori (sequence partly withheld): f1 bacteriophage origin of replication; arrow indicates direction of (+) strand synthesis
   3137..3466    +  promoter       SV40 promoter: SV40 enhancer and early promoter
   3533..4324    +  CDS            neo: KKA2_KLEPN - Also known as kan, nptII. Experimental evidence at protein level: Swiss-Prot protein existence level 1. Resistance to kanamycin, neomycin, paromomycin, ribostamycin, butirosin and gentamicin B. From Klebsiella pneumoniae.
   4348..4506    +  CDS            ble (fragment): BLE_KLEPN - Experimental evidence at protein level: Swiss-Prot protein existence level 1. Binding protein with a strong affinity to the bleomycin family of antibiotics. Binds to CL990; an antimitotic-antibiotic compound. From Klebsiella pneumoniae.
   4501..4622    +  polyA_signal   SV40 poly(A) signal: SV40 polyadenylation signal
   4695..4711    -  protein_bind   lac operator: The lac repressor binds to the lac operator to inhibit transcription in E. coli. This inhibition can be relieved by adding lactose or isopropyl-β-D-thiogalactopyranoside (IPTG). lac repressor encoded by lacI
   4719..4749    -  promoter       lac promoter: promoter for the E. coli lac operon
   4764..4785    -  protein_bind   CAP binding site: CAP binding activates transcription in the presence of cAMP. E. coli catabolite activator protein
   4798..4890    -  CDS            lacI (fragment): lac repressor; lacI; The lac repressor binds to the lac operator to inhibit transcription in E. coli. This inhibition can be relieved by adding lactose or isopropyl-β-D-thiogalactopyranoside (IPTG).
   5073..5661    -  rep_origin     ori: high-copy-number ColE1/pMB1/pBR322/pUC origin of replication
   5832..6692    -  CDS            AmpR: β-lactamase; bla; confers resistance to ampicillin, carbenicillin, and related antibiotics
   6693..6797    -  promoter       AmpR promoter: bla
   6856..6908    -  misc_feature   bom (fragment): basis of mobility region from pBR322
>Addgene plasmid #35555 | pcDNA Flag-RARalpha | addgene full sequence | sequence record 176425 | Addgene NGS Result
TAGTGCGCGAGCAAAATTTAAGCTACAACAAGGCAAGGCTTGACCGACAATTGCATGAAGAATCTGCTTA
GGGTTAGGCGTTTTGCGCTGCTTCGCGATGTACGGGCCAGATATACGCGTTGACATTGATTATTGACTAG
TTATTAATAGTAATCAATTACGGGGTCATTAGTTCATAGCCCATATATGGAGTTCCGCGTTACATAACTT
ACGGTAAATGGCCCGCCTGGCTGACCGCCCAACGACCCCCGCCCATTGACGTCAATAATGACGTATGTTC
CCATAGTAACGCCAATAGGGACTTTCCATTGACGTCAATGGGTGGAGTATTTACGGTAAACTGCCCACTT
GGCAGTACATCAAGTGTATCATATGCCAAGTACGCCCCCTATTGACGTCAATGACGGTAAATGGCCCGCC
TGGCATTATGCCCAGTACATGACCTTATGGGACTTTCCTACTTGGCAGTACATCTACGTATTAGTCATCG
CTATTACCATGGTGATGCGGTTTTGGCAGTACATCAATGGGCGTGGATAGCGGTTTGACTCACGGGGATT
TCCAAGTCTCCACCCCATTGACGTCAATGGGAGTTTGTTTTGGCACCAAAATCAACGGGACTTTCCAAAA
TGTCGTAACAACTCCGCCCCATTGACGCAAATGGGCGGTAGGCGTGTACGGTGGGAGGTCTATATAAGCA
GAGCTCTCTGGCTAACTAGAGAACCCACTGCTTACTGGCTTATCGAAATTAATACGACTCACTATAGGGA
GACCCAAGCTGGCTAGCGTTTAAACTTAAGCTTACCATGGGGGGTTCTCATCATCATCATCATCATGGTA
TGGCTAGCATGACTGGTGGACAGCAAATGGGTCGGGATCTGTACGACGATGACGATAAGGTACCAGGATC
CGACTACAAAGACCATGACGGTGATTATAAAGATCATGACATCGATTACAAGGATGACGATGACAAGCTT
GCGGCCGCGAATTCAGCCAGCAACAGCAGCTCCTGCCCGACACCTGGGGGCGGGCACCTCAATGGGTACC
CGGTGCCTCCCTACGCCTTCTTCTTCCCCCCTATGCTGGGTGGACTCTCCCCGCCAGGCGCTCTGACCAC
TCTCCAGCACCAGCTTCCAGTTAGTGGATATAGCACACCATCCCCAGCCACCATTGAGACCCAGAGCAGC
AGTTCTGAAGAGATAGTGCCCAGCCCTCCCTCGCCACCCCCTCTACCCCGCATCTACAAGCCTTGCTTTG
TCTGTCAGGACAAGTCCTCAGGCTACCACTATGGGGTCAGCGCCTGTGAGGGCTGCAAGGGCTTCTTCCG
CCGCAGCATCCAGAAGAACATGGTGTACACGTGTCACCGGGACAAGAACTGCATCATCAACAAGGTGACC
CGGAACCGCTGCCAGTACTGCCGACTGCAGAAGTGCTTTGAAGTGGGCATGTCCAAGGAGTCTGTGAGAA
ACGACCGAAACAAGAAGAAGAAGGAGGTGCCCAAGCCCGAGTGCTCTGAGAGCTACACGCTGACGCCGGA
GGTGGGGGAGCTCATTGAGAAGGTGCGCAAAGCGCACCAGGAAACCTTCCCTGCCCTCTGCCAGCTGGGC
AAATACACTACGAACAACAGCTCAGAACAACGTGTCTCTCTGGACATTGACCTCTGGGACAAGTTCAGTG
AACTCTCCACCAAGTGCATCATTAAGACTGTGGAGTTCGCCAAGCAGCTGCCCGGCTTCACCACCCTCAC
CATCGCCGACCAGATCACCCTCCTCAAGGCTGCCTGCCTGGACATCCTGATCCTGCGGATCTGCACGCGG
TACACGCCCGAGCAGGACACCATGACCTTCTCGGACGGGCTGACCCTGAACCGGACCCAGATGCACAACG
CTGGCTTCGGCCCCCTCACCGACCTGGTCTTTGCCTTCGCCAACCAGCTGCTGCCCCTGGAGATGGATGA
TGCGGAGACGGGGCTGCTCAGCGCCATCTGCCTCATCTGCGGAGACCGCCAGGACCTGGAGCAGCCGGAC
CGGGTGGACATGCTGCAGGAGCCGCTGCTGGAGGCGCTAAAGGTCTACGTGCGGAAGCGGAGGCCCAGCC
GCCCCCACATGTTCCCCAAGATGCTAATGAAGATTACTGACCTGCGAAGCATCAGCGCCAAGGGGGCTGA
GCGGGTGATCACGCTGAAGATGGAGATCCCGGGCTCCATGCCGCCTCTCATCCAGGAAATGTTGGAGAAC
TCAGAGGGCCTGGACACTCTGAGCGGACAGCCGGGGGGTGGGGGGCGGGACGGGGGTGGCCTGGCCCCCC
CGCCAGGCAGCTGTAGCCCCAGCCTCAGCCCCAGCTCCAACAGAAGCAGCCCGGCCACCCACTCCCCGTG
ACTCGAGTCTAGAGGGCCCGTTTAAACCCGCTGATCAGCCTCGACTGTGCCTTCTAGTTGCCAGCCATCT
GTTGTTTGCCCCTCCCCCGTGCCTTCCTTGACCCTGGAAGGTGCCACTCCCACTGTCCTTTCCTAATAAA
ATGAGGAAATTGCATCGCATTGTCTGAGTAGGTGTCATTCTATTCTGGGGGGTGGGGTGGGGCAGGACAG
CAAGGGGGAGGATTGGGAAGACAATAGCAGGCATGCTGGGGATGCGGTGGGCTCTATGGCTTCTGAGGCG
GAAAGAACCAGCTGGGGCTCTAGGGGGTATCCCC
[124 nt withheld, positions 2695-2818]
C
[91 nt withheld, positions 2820-2910]
A
[49 nt withheld, positions 2912-2960]
CCTTTGACGTTGGAGTCCACGTTCTTT
[37 nt withheld, positions 2988-3024]
ACCCTATCTCGGTCTATTCTTTTGATTTATAAGGGATTTTGCCGATTTCGGCCTATTGGTTAAAAAATGA
GCTGATTTAACAAAAATTTAACGCGAATTAATTCTGTGGAATGTGTGTCAGTTAGGGTGTGGAAAGTCCC
CAGGCTCCCCAGCAGGCAGAAGTATGCAAAGCATGCATCTCAATTAGTCAGCAACCAGGTGTGGAAAGTC
CCCAGGCTCCCCAGCAGGCAGAAGTATGCAAAGCATGCATCTCAATTAGTCAGCAACCATAGTCCCGCCC
CTAACTCCGCCCATCCCGCCCCTAACTCCGCCCAGTTCCGCCCATTCTCCGCCCCATGGCTGACTAATTT
TTTTTATTTATGCAGAGGCCGAGGCCGCCTCTGCCTCTGAGCTATTCCAGAAGTAGTGAGGAGGCTTTTT
TGGAGGCCTAGGCTTTTGCAAAAAGCTCCCGGGAGCTTGTATATCCATTTTCGGATCTGATCAAGAGACA
GGATGAGGATCGTTTCGCATGATTGAACAAGATGGATTGCACGCAGGTTCTCCGGCCGCTTGGGTGGAGA
GGCTATTCGGCTATGACTGGGCACAACAGACAATCGGCTGCTCTGATGCCGCCGTGTTCCGGCTGTCAGC
GCAGGGGCGCCCGGTTCTTTTTGTCAAGACCGACCTGTCCGGTGCCCTGAATGAACTGCAGGACGAGGCA
GCGCGGCTATCGTGGCTGGCCACGACGGGCGTTCCTTGCGCAGCTGTGCTCGACGTTGTCACTGAAGCGG
GAAGGGACTGGCTGCTATTGGGCGAAGTGCCGGGGCAGGATCTCCTGTCATCTCACCTTGCTCCTGCCGA
GAAAGTATCCATCATGGCTGATGCAATGCGGCGGCTGCATACGCTTGATCCGGCTACCTGCCCATTCGAC
CACCAAGCGAAACATCGCATCGAGCGAGCACGTACTCGGATGGAAGCCGGTCTTGTCGATCAGGATGATC
TGGACGAAGAGCATCAGGGGCTCGCGCCAGCCGAACTGTTCGCCAGGCTCAAGGCGCGCATGCCCGACGG
CGAGGATCTCGTCGTGACCCATGGCGATGCCTGCTTGCCGAATATCATGGTGGAAAATGGCCGCTTTTCT
GGATTCATCGACTGTGGCCGGCTGGGTGTGGCGGACCGCTATCAGGACATAGCGTTGGCTACCCGTGATA
TTGCTGAAGAGCTTGGCGGCGAATGGGCTGACCGCTTCCTCGTGCTTTACGGTATCGCCGCTCCCGATTC
GCAGCGCATCGCCTTCTATCGCCTTCTTGACGAGTTCTTCTGAGCGGGACTCTGGGGTTCGAAATGACCG
ACCAAGCGACGCCCAACCTGCCATCACGAGATTTCGATTCCACCGCCGCCTTCTATGAAAGGTTGGGCTT
CGGAATCGTTTTCCGGGACGCCGGCTGGATGATCCTCCAGCGCGGGGATCTCATGCTGGAGTTCTTCGCC
CACCCCAACTTGTTTATTGCAGCTTATAATGGTTACAAATAAAGCAATAGCATCACAAATTTCACAAATA
AAGCATTTTTTTCACTGCATTCTAGTTGTGGTTTGTCCAAACTCATCAATGTATCTTATCATGTCTGTAT
ACCGTCGACCTCTAGCTAGAGCTTGGCGTAATCATGGTCATAGCTGTTTCCTGTGTGAAATTGTTATCCG
CTCACAATTCCACACAACATACGAGCCGGAAGCATAAAGTGTAAAGCCTGGGGTGCCTAATGAGTGAGCT
AACTCACATTAATTGCGTTGCGCTCACTGCCCGCTTTCCAGTCGGGAAACCTGTCGTGCCAGCTGCATTA
ATGAATCGGCCAACGCGCGGGGAGAGGCGGTTTGCGTATTGGGCGCTCTTCCGCTTCCTCGCTCACTGAC
TCGCTGCGCTCGGTCGTTCGGCTGCGGCGAGCGGTATCAGCTCACTCAAAGGCGGTAATACGGTTATCCA
CAGAATCAGGGGATAACGCAGGAAAGAACATGTGAGCAAAAGGCCAGCAAAAGGCCAGGAACCGTAAAAA
GGCCGCGTTGCTGGCGTTTTTCCATAGGCTCCGCCCCCCTGACGAGCATCACAAAAATCGACGCTCAAGT
CAGAGGTGGCGAAACCCGACAGGACTATAAAGATACCAGGCGTTTCCCCCTGGAAGCTCCCTCGTGCGCT
CTCCTGTTCCGACCCTGCCGCTTACCGGATACCTGTCCGCCTTTCTCCCTTCGGGAAGCGTGGCGCTTTC
TCATAGCTCACGCTGTAGGTATCTCAGTTCGGTGTAGGTCGTTCGCTCCAAGCTGGGCTGTGTGCACGAA
CCCCCCGTTCAGCCCGACCGCTGCGCCTTATCCGGTAACTATCGTCTTGAGTCCAACCCGGTAAGACACG
ACTTATCGCCACTGGCAGCAGCCACTGGTAACAGGATTAGCAGAGCGAGGTATGTAGGCGGTGCTACAGA
GTTCTTGAAGTGGTGGCCTAACTACGGCTACACTAGAAGAACAGTATTTGGTATCTGCGCTCTGCTGAAG
CCAGTTACCTTCGGAAAAAGAGTTGGTAGCTCTTGATCCGGCAAACAAACCACCGCTGGTAGCGGTGGTT
TTTTTGTTTGCAAGCAGCAGATTACGCGCAGAAAAAAAGGATCTCAAGAAGATCCTTTGATCTTTTCTAC
GGGGTCTGACGCTCAGTGGAACGAAAACTCACGTTAAGGGATTTTGGTCATGAGATTATCAAAAAGGATC
TTCACCTAGATCCTTTTAAATTAAAAATGAAGTTTTAAATCAATCTAAAGTATATATGAGTAAACTTGGT
CTGACAGTTACCAATGCTTAATCAGTGAGGCACCTATCTCAGCGATCTGTCTATTTCGTTCATCCATAGT
TGCCTGACTCCCCGTCGTGTAGATAACTACGATACGGGAGGGCTTACCATCTGGCCCCAGTGCTGCAATG
ATACCGCGAGACCCACGCTCACCGGCTCCAGATTTATCAGCAATAAACCAGCCAGCCGGAAGGGCCGAGC
GCAGAAGTGGTCCTGCAACTTTATCCGCCTCCATCCAGTCTATTAATTGTTGCCGGGAAGCTAGAGTAAG
TAGTTCGCCAGTTAATAGTTTGCGCAACGTTGTTGCCATTGCTACAGGCATCGTGGTGTCACGCTCGTCG
TTTGGTATGGCTTCATTCAGCTCCGGTTCCCAACGATCAAGGCGAGTTACATGATCCCCCATGTTGTGCA
AAAAAGCGGTTAGCTCCTTCGGTCCTCCGATCGTTGTCAGAAGTAAGTTGGCCGCAGTGTTATCACTCAT
GGTTATGGCAGCACTGCATAATTCTCTTACTGTCATGCCATCCGTAAGATGCTTTTCTGTGACTGGTGAG
TACTCAACCAAGTCATTCTGAGAATAGTGTATGCGGCGACCGAGTTGCTCTTGCCCGGCGTCAATACGGG
ATAATACCGCGCCACATAGCAGAACTTTAAAAGTGCTCATCATTGGAAAACGTTCTTCGGGGCGAAAACT
CTCAAGGATCTTACCGCTGTTGAGATCCAGTTCGATGTAACCCACTCGTGCACCCAACTGATCTTCAGCA
TCTTTTACTTTCACCAGCGTTTCTGGGTGAGCAAAAACAGGAAGGCAAAATGCCGCAAAAAAGGGAATAA
GGGCGACACGGAAATGTTGAATACTCATACTCTTCCTTTTTCAATATTATTGAAGCATTTATCAGGGTTA
TTGTCTCATGAGCGGATACATATTTGAATGTATTTAGAAAAATAAACAAATAGGGGTTCCGCGCACATTT
CCCCGAAAAGTGCCACCTGACGTCGACGGATCGGGAGATCTCCCGATCCCCTATGGTGCACTCTCAGTAC
AATCTGCTCTGATGCCGCATAGTTAAGCCAGTATCTGCTCCCTGCTTGTGTGTTGGAGGTCGCTGAG
